>Addgene plasmid #216011 | AA031 | addgene full sequence | sequence record 431442 | Addgene NGS Result
TCGCGCGTTTCGGTGATGACGGTGAAAACCTCTGACACATGCAGCTCCCGGAGACGGTCACAGCTTGTCT
GTAAGCGGATGCCGGGAGCAGACAAGCCCGTCAGGGCGCGTCAGCGGGTGTTGGCGGGTGTCGGGGCTGG
CTTAACTATGCGGCATCAGAGCAGATTGTACTGAGAGTGCACCATATGCGGTGTGAAATACCGCACAGAT
GCGTAAGGAGAAAATACCGCATCAGGCGCCATTCGCCATTCAGGCTGCGCAACTGTTGGGAAGGGCGATC
GGTGCGGGCCTCTTCGCTATTACGCCAGCTGGCGAAAGGGGGATGTGCTGCAAGGCGATTAAGTTGGGTA
ACGCCAGGGTTTTCCCAGTCACGACGTTGTAAAACGACGGCCAGAGAATTCGAGCTCGGTACCTCGCGAA
TACATCTAGATGAAGACTGGCAGCGACAAGAAGTACAGCATCGGCCTGGCCATCGGCACCAACTCTGTGG
GCTGGGCCGTGATCACCGACGAGTACAAGGTGCCCAGCAAGAAATTCAAGGTGCTGGGCAACACCGACCG
GCACAGCATCAAGAAGAACCTGATCGGAGCCCTGCTGTTCGACAGCGGCGAAACAGCCGAGAGAACCCGG
CTGAAGAGAACCGCCAGAAGAAGATACACCAGACGGAAGAACCGGATCTGCTATCTGCAAGAGATCTTCA
GCAACGAGATGGCCAAGGTGGACGACAGCTTCTTCCACAGACTGGAAGAGTCCTTCCTGGTGGAAGAGGA
TAAGAAGCACGAGCGGCACCCCATCTTCGGCAACATCGTGGACGAGGTGGCCTACCACGAGAAGTACCCC
ACCATCTACCACCTGAGAAAGAAACTGGTGGACAGCACCGACAAGGCCGACCTGCGGCTGATCTATCTGG
CCCTGGCCCACATGATCAAGTTCCGGGGCCACTTCCTGATCGAGGGCGACCTGAACCCCGACAACAGCGA
CGTGGACAAGCTGTTCATCCAGCTGGTGCAGACCTACAACCAGCTGTTCGAGGAAAACCCCATCAACGCT
AGCGGCGTGGACGCCAAGGCCATCCTGTCTGCCAGACTGAGCAAGAGCAGACGGCTGGAAAATCTGATCG
CCCAGCTGCCCGGCGAGAAGAAGAATGGCCTGTTCGGCAACCTGATTGCCCTGAGCCTGGGCCTGACCCC
CAACTTCAAGAGCAACTTCGACCTGGCCGAGGATGCCAAACTGCAGCTGAGCAAGGACACCTACGACGAC
GACCTGGACAACCTGCTGGCCCAGATCGGCGACCAGTACGCCGACCTGTTTCTGGCCGCCAAGAACCTGT
CCGACGCCATCCTGCTGAGCGACATCCTGAGAGTGAACACCGAGATCACCAAGGCCCCCCTGAGCGCCTC
TATGATCAAGAGATACGACGAGCACCACCAGGACCTGACCCTGCTGAAAGCTCTCGTGCGGCAGCAGCTG
CCTGAGAAGTACAAAGAGATTTTCTTCGACCAGAGCAAGAACGGCTACGCCGGCTACATTGACGGCGGAG
CCAGCCAGGAAGAGTTCTACAAGTTCATCAAGCCCATCCTGGAAAAGATGGACGGCACCGAGGAACTGCT
CGTGAAGCTGAACAGAGAGGACCTGCTGCGGAAGCAGCGGACCTTCGACAACGGCAGCATCCCCCACCAG
ATCCACCTGGGAGAGCTGCACGCCATTCTGCGGCGGCAGGAAGATTTTTACCCATTCCTGAAGGACAACC
GGGAAAAGATCGAGAAGATCCTGACCTTCCGCATCCCCTACTACGTGGGCCCTCTGGCCAGGGGAAACAG
CAGATTCGCCTGGATGACCAGAAAGAGCGAGGAAACCATCACCCCCTGGAACTTCGAGGAAGTGGTGGAC
AAGGGCGCTTCCGCCCAGAGCTTCATCGAGCGGATGACCAACTTCGATAAGAACCTGCCCAACGAGAAGG
TGCTGCCCAAGCACAGCCTGCTGTACGAGTACTTCACCGTGTATAACGAGCTGACCAAAGTGAAATACGT
GACCGAGGGAATGAGAAAGCCCGCCTTCCTGAGCGGCGAGCAGAAAAAGGCCATCGTGGACCTGCTGTTC
AAGACCAACCGGAAAGTGACCGTGAAGCAGCTGAAAGAGGACTACTTCAAGAAAATCGAGTGCTTCGACT
CCGTGGAAATCTCCGGCGTGGAAGATCGGTTCAACGCCTCCCTGGGCACATACCACGATCTGCTGAAAAT
TATCAAGGACAAGGACTTCCTGGACAATGAGGAAAACGAGGACATTCTGGAAGATATCGTGCTGACCCTG
ACACTGTTTGAGGACAGAGAGATGATCGAGGAACGGCTGAAAACCTATGCCCACCTGTTCGACGACAAAG
TGATGAAGCAGCTGAAGCGGCGGAGATACACCGGCTGGGGCAGGCTGAGCCGGAAGCTGATCAACGGCAT
CCGGGACAAGCAGTCCGGCAAGACAATCCTGGATTTCCTGAAGTCCGACGGCTTCGCCAACAGAAACTTC
ATGCAGCTGATCCACGACGACAGCCTGACCTTTAAAGAGGACATCCAGAAAGCCCAGGTGTCCGGCCAGG
GCGATAGCCTGCACGAGCACATTGCCAATCTGGCCGGCAGCCCCGCCATTAAGAAGGGCATCCTGCAGAC
AGTGAAGGTGGTGGACGAGCTCGTGAAAGTGATGGGCCGGCACAAGCCCGAGAACATCGTGATCGAAATG
GCCAGAGAGAACCAGACCACCCAGAAGGGACAGAAGAACAGCCGCGAGAGAATGAAGCGGATCGAAGAGG
GCATCAAAGAGCTGGGCAGCCAGATCCTGAAAGAACACCCAGTGGAAAACACCCAGCTGCAGAACGAGAA
GCTGTACCTGTACTACCTGCAGAATGGGCGGGATATGTACGTGGACCAGGAACTGGACATCAACCGGCTG
TCCGACTACGATGTGGACCATATCGTGCCTCAGAGCTTTCTGAAGGACGACTCCATCGACAACAAGGTGC
TGACCAGAAGCGACAAGAACCGGGGCAAGAGCGACAACGTGCCCTCCGAAGAGGTCGTGAAGAAGATGAA
GAACTACTGGCGGCAGCTGCTGAACGCCAAGCTGATTACCCAGAGAAAGTTCGACAATCTGACCAAGGCC
GAGAGAGGCGGCCTGAGCGAACTGGATAAGGCCGGCTTCATCAAGAGACAGCTGGTGGAAACCCGGCAGA
TCACAAAGCACGTGGCACAGATCCTGGACTCCCGGATGAACACTAAGTACGACGAGAATGACAAGCTGAT
CCGGGAAGTGAAAGTGATCACCCTGAAGTCCAAGCTGGTGTCCGATTTCCGGAAGGATTTCCAGTTTTAC
AAAGTGCGCGAGATCAACAACTACCACCACGCCCACGACGCCTACCTGAACGCCGTCGTGGGAACCGCCC
TGATCAAAAAGTACCCTAAGCTGGAAAGCGAGTTCGTGTACGGCGACTACAAGGTGTACGACGTGCGGAA
GATGATCGCCAAGAGCGAGCAGGAAATCGGCAAGGCTACCGCCAAGTACTTCTTCTACAGCAACATCATG
AACTTTTTCAAGACCGAGATTACCCTGGCCAACGGCGAGATCCGGAAGCGGCCTCTGATCGAGACAAACG
GCGAAACCGGGGAGATCGTGTGGGATAAGGGCCGGGATTTTGCCACCGTGCGGAAAGTGCTGAGCATGCC
CCAAGTGAATATCGTGAAAAAGACCGAGGTGCAGACAGGCGGCTTCAGCAAAGAGTCTATCAGACCCAAG
AGGAACAGCGATAAGCTGATCGCCAGAAAGAAGGACTGGGACCCTAAGAAGTACGGCGGCTTCCTGTGGC
CCACCGTGGCCTATTCTGTGCTGGTGGTGGCCAAAGTGGAAAAGGGCAAGTCCAAGAAACTGAAGAGTGT
GAAAGAGCTGCTGGGGATCACCATCATGGAAAGAAGCAGCTTCGAGAAGAATCCCATCGACTTTCTGGAA
GCCAAGGGCTACAAAGAAGTGAAAAAGGACCTGATCATCAAGCTGCCTAAGTACTCCCTGTTCGAGCTGG
AAAACGGCCGGAAGAGAATGCTGGCCTCTGCCAAGCAGCTGCAGAAGGGAAACGAACTGGCCCTGCCCTC
CAAATATGTGAACTTCCTGTACCTGGCCAGCCACTATGAGAAGCTGAAGGGCTCCCCCGAGGATAATGAG
CAGAAACAGCTGTTTGTGGAACAGCACAAGCACTACCTGGACGAGATCATCGAGCAGATCAGCGAGTTCT
CCAAGAGAGTGATCCTGGCCGACGCTAATCTGGACAAAGTGCTGTCCGCCTACAACAAGCACCGGGATAA
GCCCATCAGAGAGCAGGCCGAGAATATCATCCACCTGTTTACCCTGACCAGACTGGGAGCCCCTAGAGCC
TTCAAGTACTTTGACACCACCATCGACCCCAAGCAGTACAGAAGCACCAAAGAGGTGCTGGACGCCACCC
TGATCCACCAGAGCATCACCGGCCTGTACGAGACACGAATCGATTTGTCTCAGCTGGGAGGCGATGGGTC
CAAGTCTTCATCGGATCCCGGGCCCGTCGACTGCAGAGGCCTGCATGCAAGCTTGGTGTAATCATGGTCA
TAGCTGTTTCCTGTGTGAAATTGTTATCCGCTCACAATTCCACACAACATACGAGCCGGAAGCATAAAGT
GTAAAGCCTGGGGTGCCTAATGAGTGAGCTAACTCACATTAATTGCGTTGCGCTCACTGCCCGCTTTCCA
GTCGGGAAACCTGTCGTGCCAGCTGCATTAATGAATCGGCCAACGCGCGGGGAGAGGCGGTTTGCGTATT
GGGCGCTCTTCCGCTTCCTCGCTCACTGACTCGCTGCGCTCGGTCGTTCGGCTGCGGCGAGCGGTATCAG
CTCACTCAAAGGCGGTAATACGGTTATCCACAGAATCAGGGGATAACGCAGGAAAGAACATGTGAGCAAA
AGGCCAGCAAAAGGCCAGGAACCGTAAAAAGGCCGCGTTGCTGGCGTTTTTCCATAGGCTCCGCCCCCCT
GACGAGCATCACAAAAATCGACGCTCAAGTCAGAGGTGGCGAAACCCGACAGGACTATAAAGATACCAGG
CGTTTCCCCCTGGAAGCTCCCTCGTGCGCTCTCCTGTTCCGACCCTGCCGCTTACCGGATACCTGTCCGC
CTTTCTCCCTTCGGGAAGCGTGGCGCTTTCTCATAGCTCACGCTGTAGGTATCTCAGTTCGGTGTAGGTC
GTTCGCTCCAAGCTGGGCTGTGTGCACGAACCCCCCGTTCAGCCCGACCGCTGCGCCTTATCCGGTAACT
ATCGTCTTGAGTCCAACCCGGTAAGACACGACTTATCGCCACTGGCAGCAGCCACTGGTAACAGGATTAG
CAGAGCGAGGTATGTAGGCGGTGCTACAGAGTTCTTGAAGTGGTGGCCTAACTACGGCTACACTAGAAGA
ACAGTATTTGGTATCTGCGCTCTGCTGAAGCCAGTTACCTTCGGAAAAAGAGTTGGTAGCTCTTGATCCG
GCAAACAAACCACCGCTGGTAGCGGTGGTTTTTTTGTTTGCAAGCAGCAGATTACGCGCAGAAAAAAAGG
ATCTCAAGAAGATCCTTTGATCTTTTCTACGGGGTCTGACGCTCAGTGGAACGAAAACTCACGTTAAGGG
ATTTTGGTCATGAGATTATCAAAAAGGATCTTCACCTAGATCCTTTTAAATTAAAAATGAAGTTTTAAAT
CAAGCCCAATCTGAATAATGTTACAACCAATTAACCAATTCTGATTAGAAAAACTCATCGAGCATCAAAT
GAAACTGCAATTTATTCATATCAGGATTATCAATACCATATTTTTGAAAAAGCCGTTTCTGTAATGAAGG
AGAAAACTCACCGAGGCAGTTCCATAGGATGGCAAGATCCTGGTATCGGTCTGCGATTCCGACTCGTCCA
ACATCAATACAACCTATTAATTTCCCCTCGTCAAAAATAAGGTTATCAAGTGAGAAATCACCATGAGTGA
CGACTGAATCCGGTGAGAATGGCAAAAGTTTATGCATTTCTTTCCAGACTTGTTCAACAGGCCAGCCATT
ACGCTCGTCATCAAAATCACTCGCATCAACCAAACCGTTATTCATTCGTGATTGCGCCTGAGCGAGACGA
AATACGCGATCGCTGTTAAAAGGACAATTACAAACAGGAATCGAATGCAACCGGCGCAGGAACACTGCCA
GCGCATCAACAATATTTTCACCTGAATCAGGATATTCTTCTAATACCTGGAATGCTGTTTTTCCGGGGAT
CGCAGTGGTGAGTAACCATGCATCATCAGGAGTACGGATAAAATGCTTGATGGTCGGAAGAGGCATAAAT
TCCGTCAGCCAGTTTAGTCTGACCATCTCATCTGTAACATCATTGGCAACGCTACCTTTGCCATGTTTCA
GAAACAACTCTGGCGCATCGGGCTTCCCATACAAGCGATAGATTGTCGCACCTGATTGCCCGACATTATC
GCGAGCCCATTTATACCCATATAAATCAGCATCCATGTTGGAATTTAATCGCGGCCTCGACGTTTCCCGT
TGAATATGGCTCATAACACCCCTTGTATTACTGTTTATGTAAGCAGACAGTTTTATTGTTCATGATGATA
TATTTTTATCTTGTGCAATGTAACATCAGAGATTTTGAGACACGGGCCAGAGCTGCA
Features (pLannotate 1.2.2; 10 found; start..end, strand, type, name):
    137..236     +  misc_feature   bom (fragment): basis of mobility region from pBR322
    242..399     -  CDS            lacZα (fragment): LacZα fragment of β-galactosidase; lacZ fragment
    445..4544    +  CDS            Cas9 (fragment): Cas9 (Csn1) endonuclease from the Streptococcus pyogenes Type II CRISPR/Cas system generates RNA-guided double strand breaks in DNA
   4641..4657    -  protein_bind   lac operator: The lac repressor binds to the lac operator to inhibit transcription in E. coli. This inhibition can be relieved by adding lactose or isopropyl-β-D-thiogalactopyranoside (IPTG). lac repressor encoded by lacI
   4665..4695    -  promoter       lac promoter: promoter for the E. coli lac operon
   4710..4731    -  protein_bind   CAP binding site: CAP binding activates transcription in the presence of cAMP. E. coli catabolite activator protein
   4744..4836    -  CDS            lacI (fragment): lac repressor; lacI; The lac repressor binds to the lac operator to inhibit transcription in E. coli. This inhibition can be relieved by adding lactose or isopropyl-β-D-thiogalactopyranoside (IPTG).
   5019..5607    -  rep_origin     ori: high-copy-number ColE1/pMB1/pBR322/pUC origin of replication
   5785..6594    -  CDS            KanR: aminoglycoside phosphotransferase; aph(3')-Ia; confers resistance to kanamycin in bacteria or G418 (Geneticin®) in eukaryotes
   6701..35      +  CDS            rop (fragment) (across the origin): Rop protein, which maintains plasmids at low copy number; rop
