[The description below was written by a language model from this plasmid's Addgene catalogue record and pLannotate feature annotations shown in this document.]
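Description:
AA031 is a Fragmid "fragment" plasmid, one of the modular building blocks in a toolkit for assembling CRISPR vectors from interchangeable parts. It belongs to the Cas protein module class and is not itself an expression vector. The backbone is pUC57-Kan, a simple E. coli cloning vector of about 6.7 kb in this construct. It is propagated through a high-copy ColE1/pUC-type origin and selected with kanamycin through the aph(3')-Ia aminoglycoside phosphotransferase gene. The feature table also picks up typical pUC remnants around the cloning site: a lacZα fragment, the lac promoter, operator and CAP binding site, and short bom, rop and lacI fragments. These are backbone leftovers and not functional parts of the payload.

The insert is nCas9-SpRY (D10A)_v1.1, derived from Streptococcus pyogenes Cas9, and is annotated as a roughly 4.1 kb Cas9 coding segment. The D10A substitution inactivates the RuvC nuclease domain, so the enzyme nicks one DNA strand instead of making a double-strand break. SpRY is an engineered variant with greatly relaxed PAM requirements, which expands the range of targetable sites. The stated purpose is a nickase Cas for base editing, where the nickase is normally combined with a deaminase module to install point mutations without cutting both strands.

No eukaryotic promoter, terminator, nuclear localisation signal, tag or deaminase is annotated. This fits a design in which such elements come from other fragments during assembly into a destination vector. The record gives neither the cloning method nor the flanking assembly sites. Part of the plasmid came from commercial gene synthesis.
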