Addgene plasmid #216011: AA031
Purpose: Fragmid fragment: (Cas protein) nickase Cas for base editing
Depositing lab: John Doench. Depositing organization: Broad Institute. Publication: Modular vector assembly enables rapid assessment of emerging CRISPR technologies. McGee AV, Liu YV, Griffith AL, Szegletes ZM, Wen B, Kraus C, Miller NW, Steger RJ, Escude Velasco B, Bosch JA, Zirin JD, Viswanatha R, Sontheimer EJ, Goodale A, Greene MA, Green TM, Doench JG. Cell Genom. 2024 Mar 13;4(3):100519. doi: 10.1016/j.xgen.2024.100519. PubMed 38484704.
Backbone
  Vector backbone: pUC57-Kan
  Vector type: CRISPR ; Fragment
Growth in bacteria
  Bacterial resistance: Kanamycin, 50 μg/mL
  Growth temperature: 37°C
  Growth strain: DH5alpha
  Copy number: Unknown
Gene/Insert
  Gene/Insert name: nCas9-SpRY (D10A)_v1.1 [Sp]
  Species: Streptococcus pyogenes
  Cloning method: Unknown
Resource information
  A portion of this plasmid was derived from a plasmid made by: Genscript ID: U9799GC010-7
Terms and licenses: Academic/Nonprofit Terms; Industry Terms: Not Available to Industry
Depositor comments: Please visit https://www.biorxiv.org/content/10.1101/2023.10.25.564061v1 for bioRxiv preprint.
How to cite: AA031 was a gift from John Doench (Addgene plasmid # 216011 ; http://n2t.net/addgene:216011 ; RRID:Addgene_216011)
